Addgene plasmid #162359: pC0.307 L3S1P47
Purpose: Level 0 transcription terminator
Depositing lab: Alistair McCormick. Depositing organization: University of Edinburgh. Publication: Evaluation and Comparison of the Efficiency of Transcription Terminators in Different Cyanobacterial Species. Gale GAR, Wang B, McCormick AJ. Front Microbiol. 2021 Jan 15;11:624011. doi: 10.3389/fmicb.2020.624011. eCollection 2020. PubMed 33519785.
Backbone
  Vector backbone: pICH41276
Growth in bacteria
  Bacterial resistance: Spectinomycin, 50 μg/mL
  Growth temperature: 37°C
  Growth strain: DH5alpha
  Copy number: High Copy
Gene/Insert
  Gene/Insert name: L3S1P47
  Insert size (bp): 52
Terms and licenses: Academic/Nonprofit Terms; Industry Terms: Not Available to Industry
How to cite: pC0.307 L3S1P47 was a gift from Alistair McCormick (Addgene plasmid # 162359 ; http://n2t.net/addgene:162359 ; RRID:Addgene_162359)
