[The description below was written by a language model from this plasmid's Addgene catalogue record and pLannotate feature annotations shown in this document.]
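Description:
pC0.307 L3S1P47 is a small (about 2.3 kb) Level 0 part plasmid that stores a single transcription terminator, L3S1P47, as a 52 bp insert in the pICH41276 backbone. Level 0 vectors of this kind are the basic part-holding tier of hierarchical modular (Golden Gate/MoClo-style) cloning systems, in which individual promoters, coding sequences and terminators are kept as standardised modules and then combined into transcription units at higher assembly levels. The plasmid carries no expression cassette of its own; it is simply a propagation and donor vector for the terminator part.

In E. coli it is maintained at high copy from a ColE1/pUC-type origin and selected with spectinomycin through the aadA aminoglycoside adenylyltransferase gene, which also confers streptomycin resistance. The annotated AmpR (bla) promoter lies just upstream of the resistance region on the circular map and may drive aadA, although the record does not say so explicitly. The remaining annotations are short fragments of a gentamicin acetyltransferase gene, an integron-type integrase and lacI. These are most likely remnants flanking the resistance cassette and cloning site rather than functional genes. The automated annotation did not pick up the terminator insert itself, so its exact position and the flanking assembly sites or overhangs are not given in the feature table.

The associated work evaluated and compared the efficiency of transcription terminators across different cyanobacterial species, so this construct serves as a source of the L3S1P47 terminator for building and testing gene expression constructs in cyanobacteria.
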