Features (pLannotate 1.2.2; 6 found; start..end, strand, type, name):
     64..120     +  CDS            GmR (fragment): gentamycin acetyltransferase; aacC1; confers resistance to gentamycin
    127..915     +  CDS            aadA: S3AD_ECOLX - Experimental evidence at protein level: Swiss-Prot protein existence level 1. Mediates bacterial resistance to the antibiotics streptomycin and spectinomycin. From Escherichia coli.
   1089..1677    +  rep_origin     ori: high-copy-number ColE1/pMB1/pBR322/pUC origin of replication
   1860..1909    +  CDS            lacI (fragment): lac repressor; lacI; The lac repressor binds to the lac operator to inhibit transcription in E. coli. This inhibition can be relieved by adding lactose or isopropyl-β-D-thiogalactopyranoside (IPTG).
   2106..2210    +  promoter       AmpR promoter: bla
   2201..2281    -  CDS            int (fragment): INT2_ECOLX - Protein inferred from homology: Swiss-Prot protein existence level 3. Putative integrase believed to be involved in the insertion of antibiotic resistance genes into plasmids and transposons. From Escherichia coli.
>Addgene plasmid #162359 | pC0.307 L3S1P47 | addgene full sequence | sequence record 323943 | Addgene NGS Result
GGGGTACAGTCTATGCCTCGGGCATCCAAGCAGCAAGCGCGTTACGCCGTGGGTCGATGTTTGATGTTAT
GGAGCAGCAACGATGTTACGCAGCAGGGCAGTCGCCCTAAAACAAAGTTAAACATCATGAGGGAAGCGGT
GATCGCCGAAGTATCGACTCAACTATCAGAGGTAGTTGGCGTCATCGAGCGCCATCTCGAACCGACGTTG
CTGGCCGTACATTTGTACGGCTCCGCAGTGGATGGCGGCCTGAAGCCACACAGCGATATTGATTTGCTGG
TTACGGTGACCGTAAGGCTTGATGAAACAACGCGGCGAGCTTTGATCAACGACCTTTTGGAAACTTCGGC
TTCCCCTGGAGAGAGCGAGATTCTCCGCGCTGTAGAAGTCACCATTGTTGTGCACGACGACATCATTCCG
TGGCGTTATCCAGCTAAGCGCGAACTGCAATTTGGAGAATGGCAGCGCAATGACATTCTTGCAGGTATCT
TCGAGCCAGCCACGATCGACATTGATCTGGCTATCTTGCTGACAAAAGCAAGAGAACATAGCGTTGCCTT
GGTAGGTCCAGCGGCGGAGGAACTCTTTGATCCGGTTCCTGAACAGGATCTATTTGAGGCGCTAAATGAA
ACCTTAACGCTATGGAACTCGCCGCCCGACTGGGCTGGCGATGAGCGAAATGTAGTGCTTACGTTGTCCC
GCATTTGGTACAGCGCAGTAACCGGCAAAATCGCGCCGAAGGATGTCGCTGCCGACTGGGCAATGGAGCG
CCTGCCGGCCCAGTATCAGCCCGTCATACTTGAAGCTAGACAGGCTTATCTTGGACAAGAAGAAGATCGC
TTGGCCTCGCGCGCAGATCAGTTGGAAGAATTTGTCCATTACGTAAAAGGCGAGATCACCAAGGTAGTCG
GCAAATAACTGTCAGACCAAGTTTACTCATATATACTTTAGATTGATTTAAAACTTCATTTTTAATTTAA
AAGGATCTAGGTGAAGATCCTTTTTGATAATCTCATGACCAAAATCCCTTAACGTGAGTTTTCGTTCCAC
TGAGCGTCAGACCCCGTAGAAAAGATCAAAGGATCTTCTTGAGATCCTTTTTTTCTGCGCGTAATCTGCT
GCTTGCAAACAAAAAAACCACCGCTACCAGCGGTGGTTTGTTTGCCGGATCAAGAGCTACCAACTCTTTT
TCCGAAGGTAACTGGCTTCAGCAGAGCGCAGATACCAAATACTGTTCTTCTAGTGTAGCCGTAGTTAGGC
CACCACTTCAAGAACTCTGTAGCACCGCCTACATACCTCGCTCTGCTAATCCTGTTACCAGTGGCTGCTG
CCAGTGGCGATAAGTCGTGTCTTACCGGGTTGGACTCAAGACGATAGTTACCGGATAAGGCGCAGCGGTC
GGGCTGAACGGGGGGTTCGTGCACACAGCCCAGCTTGGAGCGAACGACCTACACCGAACTGAGATACCTA
CAGCGTGAGCTATGAGAAAGCGCCACGCTTCCCGAAGGGAGAAAGGCGGACAGGTATCCGGTAAGCGGCA
GGGTCGGAACAGGAGAGCGCACGAGGGAGCTTCCAGGGGGAAACGCCTGGTATCTTTATAGTCCTGTCGG
GTTTCGCCACCTCTGACTTGAGCGTCGATTTTTGTGATGCTCGTCAGGGGGGCGGAGCCTATGGAAAAAC
GCCAGCAACGCGGCCTTTTTACGGTTCCTGGCCTTTTGCTGGCCTTTTGCTCACATGTTCTTTCCTGCGT
TATCCCCTGATTCTGTGGATAACCGTATTACCGCCTTTGAGTGAGCTGATACCGCTCGCCGCAGCCGAAC
GACCGAGCGCAGCGAGTCAGTGAGCGAGGAAGCGGAAGAGCGCCCAATACGCAAACCGCCTCTCCCCGCG
CGTTGGCCGATTCATTAATCACTCTGTGGTCTCAGCTTTTTTCGAAAAAAGGCCTCCCAAATCGGGGGGC
CTTTTTTTATAGCAACAAAACGCTTGAGACCACGAAGTGGCTCTTCAGTGGACGAAAGGGCCTCGTGATA
CGCCTATTTTTATAGGTTAATGTCATGATAATAATGGTTTCTTAGACGTCAGGTGGCACTTTTCGGGGAA
ATGTGCGCGGAACCCCTATTTGTTTATTTTTCTAAATACATTCAAATATGTATCCGCTCATGAGACAATA
ACCCTGATAAATGCTTCAATAATATTGAAAAAGGAAGAGTATGCGCTCACGCAACTGGTCCAGAACCTTG
ACCGAACGCAGCGGTGGTAACGGCGCAGTGGCGGTTTTCATGGCTTGTTATGACTGTTTTTTTTT
